>Addgene plasmid #62763 | mEmerald-Talin-C-18 | addgene full sequence | sequence record 191067 | Addgene NGS Result
CGTTACATAACTTACGGTAAATGGCCCGCCTGGCTGACCGCCCAACGACCCCCGCCCATTGACGTCAATA
ATGACGTATGTTCCCATAGTAACGCCAATAGGGACTTTCCATTGACGTCAATGGGTGGAGTATTTACGGT
AAACTGCCCACTTGGCAGTACATCAAGTGTATCATATGCCAAGTACGCCCCCTATTGACGTCAATGACGG
TAAATGGCCCGCCTGGCATTATGCCCAGTACATGACCTTATGGGACTTTCCTACTTGGCAGTACATCTAC
GTATTAGTCATCGCTATTACCATGGTGATGCGGTTTTGGCAGTACATCAATGGGCGTGGATAGCGGTTTG
ACTCACGGGGATTTCCAAGTCTCCACCCCATTGACGTCAATGGGAGTTTGTTTTGGCACCAAAATCAACG
GGACTTTCCAAAATGTCGTAACAACTCCGCCCCATTGACGCAAATGGGCGGTAGGCGTGTACGGTGGGAG
GTCTATATAAGCAGAGCTGGTTTAGTGAACCGTCAGATCCGCTAGCGCTACCGGTCGCCACCATGGTGAG
CAAGGGCGAGGAGCTGTTCACCGGGGTGGTGCCCATCCTGGTCGAGCTGGACGGCGACGTAAACGGCCAC
AAGTTCAGCGTGTCCGGCGAGGGCGAGGGCGATGCCACCTACGGCAAGCTGACCCTGAAGTTCATCTGCA
CCACCGGCAAGCTGCCCGTGCCCTGGCCCACCCTCGTGACCACCTTGACCTACGGCGTGCAGTGCTTCGC
CCGCTACCCCGACCACATGAAGCAGCACGACTTCTTCAAGTCCGCCATGCCCGAAGGCTACGTCCAGGAG
CGCACCATCTTCTTCAAGGACGACGGCAACTACAAGACCCGCGCCGAGGTGAAGTTCGAGGGCGACACCC
TGGTGAACCGCATCGAGCTGAAGGGCATCGACTTCAAGGAGGACGGCAACATCCTGGGGCACAAGCTGGA
GTACAACTACAACAGCCACAAGGTCTATATCACCGCCGACAAGCAGAAGAACGGCATCAAGGTGAACTTC
AAGACCCGCCACAACATCGAGGACGGCAGCGTGCAGCTCGCCGACCACTACCAGCAGAACACCCCCATCG
GCGACGGCCCCGTGCTGCTGCCCGACAACCACTACCTGAGCACCCAGTCCAAGCTGAGCAAAGACCCCAA
CGAGAAGCGCGATCACATGGTCCTGCTGGAGTTCGTGACCGCCGCCGGGATCACTCTCGGCATGGACGAG
CTGTACAAGTCCGGACTCAGATCTCGAGCTCAAGCTAGCTTCGAATTCGCAGAAGCTGCCACCATGGTTG
CGCTTTCGCTGAAGATTAGCATTGGGAATGTGGTGAAGACGATGCAATTTGAGCCATCTACCATGGTGTA
CGACGCCTGCCGCATGATTCGTGAGCGGATCCCAGAGGCCCTGGCTGGCCCTCCCAACGACTTTGGGCTC
TTTCTGTCAGATGATGACCCCAAAAAAGGCATCTGGCTAGAGGCTGGGAAAGCTTTGGACTACTACATGC
TCCGAAATGGGGACACCATGGAGTACAGAAAAAAGCAGAGACCCCTGAAGATACGGATGTTAGACGGAAC
GGTGAAGACTATCATGGTGGATGACTCCAAGACCGTCACAGACATGCTCATGACCATTTGTGCCCGAATT
GGTATCACCAACCATGATGAGTATTCACTGGTTCGAGAGCTGATGGAAGAAAAGAAAGATGAGGGGACAG
GGACCCTGAGAAAAGACAAGACCCTACTGCGAGATGAAAAGAAGATGGAGAAGCTAAAGCAGAAGTTGCA
CACAGACGATGAGTTGAACTGGCTGGACCATGGGCGGACACTGAGGGAACAGGGAGTGGAAGAGCATGAG
ACGTTGCTGCTGCGGAGAAAGTTCTTCTACTCAGACCAGAATGTGGATTCCCGAGACCCTGTACAGCTGA
ACCTTCTCTATGTGCAGGCACGAGATGACATCCTGAATGGCTCCCATCCTGTCTCCTTTGACAAGGCCTG
TGAATTTGCAGGCTTCCAGTGCCAGATCCAGTTTGGACCTCACAATGAACAGAAGCACAAGGCTGGCTTC
CTTGACCTGAAGGACTTCCTGCCCAAGGAGTATGTGAAGCAGAAGGGAGAGCGTAAGATCTTTCAGGCAC
ACAAGAATTGTGGGCAGATGAGTGAAATTGAGGCCAAGGTACGCTACGTGAAGCTGGCCCGTTCCCTCAA
GACTTACGGTGTCTCCTTCTTCCTAGTCAAGGAAAAGATGAAGGGGAAGAATAAACTGGTGCCCAGGCTG
TTGGGCATCACTAAGGAGTGTGTGATGCGTGTGGATGAGAAGACCAAGGAGGTGATTCAGGAATGGAGCC
TCACCAACATCAAACGCTGGGCTGCCTCTCCCAAGAGCTTTACTCTGGACTTTGGAGACTATCAGGATGG
CTACTACTCAGTACAGACGACAGAAGGCGAGCAGATCGCACAGCTCATTGCTGGCTACATAGATATCATC
CTTAAGAAGAAAAAAAGCAAGGACCATTTTGGGCTGGAGGGAGATGAAGAGTCTACTATGTTGGAGGACT
CAGTGTCTCCCAAAAAGTCAACAGTCCTTCAGCAGCAGTACAACCGAGTGGGGAAAGTGGAGCACGGCTC
TGTGGCTCTGCCAGCCATCATGCGCTCTGGAGCCTCTGGTCCTGAGAATTTCCAGGTGGGGAGCATGCCA
CCTGCCCAGCAGCAGATCACCAGTGGCCAGATGCACCGAGGACACATGCCACCTCTGACTTCAGCCCAGC
AGGCGCTCACTGGAACCATTAACTCCAGCATGCAGGCTGTGCAGGCTGCCCAGGCCACTCTGGATGACTT
TGAGACTCTACCCCCTCTTGGCCAGGATGCTGCCTCCAAAGCTTGGCGTAAGAACAAGATGGATGAATCA
AAGCATGAGATCCACTCCCAGGTAGATGCCATCACAGCTGGCACTGCCTCTGTGGTAAACCTGACAGCAG
GAGATCCTGCAGAGACAGACTATACAGCAGTGGGCTGTGCAGTCACCACCATCTCTTCCAACCTGACGGA
GATGTCCCGTGGGGTGAAGCTATTGGCTGCCCTGCTGGAGGATGAAGGCGGCAATGGCCGGCCCCTTCTG
CAAGCAGCAAAGGGCCTTGCAGGGGCTGTGTCGGAACTGCTTCGCAGTGCTCAGCCCGCCAGCGCTGAGC
CTCGTCAGAACCTGCTGCAGGCAGCCGGGAACGTGGGCCAGGCCAGTGGGGAGCTGTTGCAGCAAATTGG
GGAAAGTGACACTGACCCCCACTTCCAGGATGTTCTAATGCAGCTAGCAAACGCAGTGGCAAGTGCTGCA
GCCGCCCTGGTCCTCAAGGCCAAGAGTGTGGCCCAGCGCACAGAGGATTCCGGGCTTCAGACCCAAGTGA
TTGCTGCAGCTACGCAATGTGCTCTGTCCACTTCCCAGCTGGTGGCCTGTACCAAGGTGGTAGCACCTAC
AATCAGCTCACCTGTGTGCCAAGAACAGCTAGTCGAGGCTGGGCGACTGGTGGCCAAAGCTGTGGAGGGC
TGTGTGTCTGCCTCGCAAGCAGCTACAGAAGATGGACAGCTGCTTCGAGGGGTAGGAGCAGCAGCCACGG
CTGTCACCCAGGCCCTCAATGAGCTGCTGCAGCACGTGAAGGCCCACGCCACCGGAGCTGGGCCTGCCGG
TCGGTATGACCAAGCCACTGATACCATCCTCACCGTCACTGAAAACATCTTCAGCTCCATGGGTGATGCT
GGGGAGATGGTGCGCCAGGCCCGCATCCTGGCCCAAGCCACCTCAGACCTGGTCAATGCTATCAAGGCCG
ATGCTGAGGGGGAGAGTGATCTGGAGAACTCTAGAAAGCTCCTGAGTGCTGCCAAGATCCTCGCTGATGC
CACCGCCAAGATGGTGGAGGCGGCCAAGGGAGCAGCCGCCCACCCTGACAGTGAGGAACAGCAGCAGCGA
CTGCGTGAAGCAGCTGAGGGGCTTCGCATGGCCACCAATGCAGCTGCGCAGAACGCCATCAAGAAGAAGT
TGGTGCAGCGCCTGGAGCATGCAGCCAAGCAAGCTGCAGCCTCTGCAACACAGACCATTGCTGCAGCCCA
ACATGCAGCCTCTGCCCCCAAGGCCTCTGCGGGCCCCCAGCCCCTACTGGTGCAGAGCTGTAAGGCCGTG
GCAGAGCAGATTCCGTTGCTGGTGCAGGGTGTCCGAGGAAGTCAAGCTCAGCCTGACAGCCCTAGTGCTC
AGCTCGCCCTCATTGCTGCCAGCCAGAGCTTCCTGCAGCCAGGTGGGAAGATGGTGGCAGCGGCAAAAGC
CTCAGTGCCAACAATTCAGGACCAGGCTTCAGCGATGCAGCTGAGTCAGTGCGCAAAGAACCTAGGCACT
GCCCTGGCCGAGCTGCGCACTGCTGCTCAGAAGGCTCAGGAGGCATGTGGACCTTTGGAGATGGATTCTG
CACTGAGTGTTGTACAAAATCTAGAGAAAGACCTACAGGAAATAAAAGCAGCAGCTCGAGATGGCAAGCT
TAAGCCCTTACCTGGGGAAACAATGGAGAAGTGTACCCAAGATCTTGGCAACAGCACCAAAGCGGTGAGC
TCTGCCATCGCCAAGCTGCTGGGGGAGATTGCCCAGGGCAACGAGAACTATGCAGGTATTGCAGCTCGGG
ATGTAGCTGGTGGACTAAGGTCACTAGCCCAGGCTGCGCGGGGTGTGGCTGCGCTGACATCAGATCCTGC
AGTGCAGGCCATTGTGCTTGACACAGCCAGCGACGTTCTGGACAAGGCCAGCAGCCTCATTGAAGAGGCA
AAAAAAGCATCTGGACACCCAGGGGACCCAGAAAGCCAGCAAAGGCTTGCTCAGGTAGCTAAAGCAGTGA
CCCAAGCCCTGAACCGCTGTGTCAGCTGCCTGCCTGGCCAAAGAGACGTGGATAATGCCCTACGAGCCGT
TGGAGATGCCAGCAAGCGACTCCTGAGTGACTTGCTTCCTCCAAGCACGGGGACATTTCAAGAAGCACAG
AGCCGATTGAATGAAGCTGCAGCTGGGTTAAATCAGGCCGCCACAGAACTGGTGCAAGCCTCCCGAGGAA
CTCCTCAGGACCTGGCTCGGGCCTCCGGCCGATTTGGACAGGACTTCAGCACCTTCCTGGAAGCTGGTGT
GGAGATGGCCGGACAGGCCCCGAGCCAGGAGGACCGAGCCCAGGTGGTGTCCAACCTGAAGGGCATATCC
ATGTCTTCAAGCAAACTTCTCCTTGCCGCTAAGGCCTTGTCCACAGACCCTGCTTCTCCCAACCTCAAGA
GTCAGCTGGCTGCGGCTGCCCGGGCAGTGACGGACAGCATCAACCAGCTCATCACCATGTGCACCCAGCA
GGCACCTGGCCAGAAGGAGTGTGACAATGCACTTCGGCAGCTAGAGACAGTCCGAGAACTCCTGGAGAAT
CCAGTCCAGCCCATCAACGACATGTCCTACTTCGGTTGCTTGGACAGTGTCATGGAGAACTCCAAGGTCC
TAGGTGAGGCCATGACTGGCATCTCCCAAAATGCCAAGAATGGAAATCTGCCGGAGTTTGGAGATGCCAT
TGCCACAGCCTCCAAGGCTCTCTGTGGCTTCACGGAGGCAGCCGCACAGGCAGCATATCTAGTTGGTGTC
TCTGACCCCAACAGCCAAGCTGGACAGCAAGGACTGGTGGAACCCACACAGTTTGCCCGTGCAAACCAGG
CAATTCAGATGGCCTGTCAGAGTCTGGGGGAGCCTGGCTGTACCCAGGCCCAGGTGTTATCTGCAGCCAC
TATTGTAGCCAAACACACATCTGCATTGTGTAACAGCTGTCGCCTGGCTTCCGCTAGGACTGCCAATCCC
ACTGCCAAGCGCCAGTTTGTACAGTCAGCCAAGGAGGTGGCCAACAGTACAGCCAATCTTGTCAAGACCA
TCAAGGCACTAGATGGGGACTTCACAGAAGAGAACCGTGCCCAGTGCCGAGCAGCCACAGCCCCTCTGCT
GGAAGCTGTGGATAACCTGAGTGCCTTTGCCTCCAACCCTGAGTTCTCCAGCGTCCCTGCCCAGATCAGC
CCTGAGGGCAGAGCAGCCATGGAGCCCATTGTAATCTCTGCTAAGACAATGTTGGAGAGTGCTGGAGGGC
TCATCCAGACAGCTCGGGCGTTAGCAGTCAATCCCCGAGACCCCCCACGTTGGTCTGTGCTAGCTGGCCA
CTCTCGGACTGTCTCAGATTCCATCAAGAAACTTATTACAAGCATGAGGGACAAAGCCCCAGGGCAGCTG
GAGTGTGAGACAGCCATTGCGGCTCTGAACAGCTGCTTGCGGGACCTAGATCAGGCTTCGCTTGCCGCTG
TCAGCCAGCAGCTTGCTCCCCGTGAAGGAATCTCTCAAGAGGCTTTGCACACCCAGATGCTCACTGCAGT
GCAAGAAATTTCTCATCTCATTGAGCCGCTGGCCAGCGCTGCTCGGGCTGAAGCCTCCCAGCTGGGACAC
AAGGTGTCCCAAATGGCCCAGTACTTTGAACCACTCACCCTGGCTGCAGTGGGTGCTGCGTCTAAGACCC
TGAGCCACCCGCAGCAGATGGCACTTCTGGACCAGACTAAAACGTTGGCAGAGTCTGCCTTGCAGTTGCT
ATATACTGCCAAGGAGGCTGGTGGTAACCCCAAGCAAGCAGCACACACCCAGGAAGCCCTGGAGGAGGCT
GTGCAGATGATGACAGAGGCCGTAGAAGACCTGACGACGACCCTCAACGAAGCAGCCAGTGCTGCAGGAG
TCGTTGGCGGCATGGTGGACTCTATCACTCAGGCCATCAACCAGCTAGATGAAGGACCTATGGGTGACCC
AGAAGGCTCATTCGTAGATTACCAGACAACCATGGTGAGGACAGCCAAGGCCATTGCTGTCACTGTTCAG
GAGATGGTAACCAAGTCAAACACCAGCCCTGAAGAGCTAGGCCCTCTTGCCAACCAGCTGACCAGTGACT
ATGGCCGACTGGCCTCACAAGCCAAGCCTGCAGCTGTGGCTGCTGAAAATGAAGAGATAGGCGCTCACAT
CAAACACCGAGTACAGGAGCTGGGCCATGGCTGCTCTGCTCTGGTCACCAAGGCAGGTGCCTTGCAGTGT
AGCCCCAGTGATGTCTACACCAAGAAGGAGCTCATAGAGTGTGCCCGCAGAGTGTCAGAGAAGGTCTCCC
ATGTTCTGGCTGCACTCCAGGCTGGGAATCGTGGTACCCAGGCCTGCATTACAGCAGCCAGTGCTGTGTC
TGGTATCATTGCTGACCTCGACACCACCATCATGTTCGCTACTGCTGGCACACTTAACCGTGAGGGTGCT
GAAACTTTTGCTGACCACCGGGAGGGTATCTTAAAGACAGCAAAGGTTCTTGTGGAGGACACCAAGGTCC
TAGTGCAGAATGCAGCTGGGAGCCAGGAGAAGTTGGCACAAGCCGCCCAGTCCTCCGTGGCCACCATTAC
CCGCCTCGCTGATGTGGTCAAGCTCGGTGCAGCCAGCCTAGGAGCCGAAGACCCTGAAACTCAGGTGGTG
CTGATCAATGCAGTAAAGGACGTAGCCAAGGCCCTGGGTGACCTCATCAGCGCTACGAAGGCTGCAGCGG
GCAAAGTTGGGGATGACCCTGCAGTGTGGCAGCTCAAGAACTCTGCCAAGGTGATGGTGACCAATGTGAC
ATCATTGCTCAAGACAGTGAAGGCTGTGGAAGATGAGGCCACCAAAGGCACACGGGCCCTAGAGGCAACC
ACAGAGCACATACGTCAGGAACTGGCGGTCTTCTGTTCCCCAGAGCCACCTGCCAAGACCTCTACCCCTG
AAGACTTCATCCGAATGACCAAGGGTATTACTATGGCAACAGCCAAAGCCGTTGCTGCTGGCAATTCCTG
TCGACAGGAAGATGTCATTGCCACAGCCAATCTGAGCCGACGGGCTATTGCGGACATGCTTCGGGCTTGC
AAGGAAGCAGCTTTCCACCCAGAAGTGGCGCCTGATGTACGGCTCCGAGCCCTGCACTATGGCCGGGAGT
GTGCCAATGGTTACCTGGAACTGCTGGACCACGTGCTGCTGACCCTTCAGAAGCCAAACCCAGACCTGAA
GCAGCAGCTAACTGGACACTCAAAGCGGGTTGCTGGCTCTGTGACTGAGCTCATCCAGGCTGCTGAAGCC
ATGAAAGGAACAGAGTGGGTGGACCCAGAGGACCCTACTGTCATTGCTGAGAATGAGCTCTTGGGAGCCG
CAGCCGCCATCGAGGCTGCAGCCAAGAAGCTGGAGCAGCTGAAGCCCAGGGCCAAACCCAAGGAGGCGGA
TGAGTCCTTGAACTTTGAGGAACAAATCCTAGAAGCTGCCAAGTCCATCGCTGCAGCCACCAGTGCACTG
GTAAAGGCTGCGTCAGCAGCCCAGAGGGAGCTGGTGGCTCAAGGAAAGGTGGGCGCCATTCCAGCCAATG
CACTGGATGATGGGCAGTGGTCGCAGGGCCTCATTTCCGCTGCCCGTATGGTGGCTGCGGCCACCAACAA
TCTGTGTGAAGCAGCTAACGCAGCTGTCCAGGGCCATGCTAGCCAGGAGAAACTCATTTCCTCAGCCAAG
CAAGTAGCTGCCTCCACAGCTCAGCTCCTGGTAGCTTGCAAGGTCAAAGCAGATCAGGACTCTGAGGCAA
TGAAACGGCTCCAGGCTGCTGGCAATGCAGTGAAGAGGGCCTCAGATAACCTGGTAAAGGCGGCCCAGAA
AGCTGCAGCCTTCGAAGACCAGGAGAATGAGACGGTGGTGGTGAAGGAGAAAATGGTTGGGGGCATTGCC
CAGATTATCGCAGCACAGGAAGAGATGCTTCGGAAGGAACGAGAGCTGGAAGAGGCTCGGAAAAAGCTCG
CCCAGATCCGGCAGCAGCAGTACAAGTTCTTGCCTTCAGAGCTTCGAGACGAGCACTAAAAAAGCCCTGT
GTATTTAATGCAGACCCAGCCCAGAGACTGTGCCTGCCACTACCAAAGCCTTCTGGGCTGCTCAGGACCC
AAGCTGCCCAACCCCAGCACTCCCCCAAAGTGCCTGCCAAACCCTGGGCCTGGCCCTGCCCAGTCCCACT
GCAAGCCGTGTCCTCTCCCTGACTCCCAAGTGCCTTTGCACCCTAGGGCCCCTAAGTGCCTGCCCCCCTC
CAGAGTATTAACGCTCCAAGAGTATTATTAATGCTGCCGTACCTCAGTTTGAACCTGCCAGGGCCCCAGC
TGCTCCAGCCTGCCAGCAGCTTCCAGCCAGTCCCCACGGCCACGTCAGCTCAACTCATCCCTTTTTGATA
CTATATCCCCTACCCAGCTACCTATGGGGCTTGAGGGTTGTAAACCCAAACAGGTCAGACTCCCGGAATT
CTGCAGTCGACGGTACCGCGGGCCCGGGATCCACCGGATCTAGATAACTGATCATAATCAGCCATACCAC
ATTTGTAGAGGTTTTACTTGCTTTAAAAAACCTCCCACACCTCCCCCTGAACCTGAAACATAAAATGAAT
GCAATTGTTGTTGTTAACTTGTTTATTGCAGCTTATAATGGTTACAAATAAAGCAATAGCATCACAAATT
TCACAAATAAAGCATTTTTTTCACTGCATTCTAGTTGTGGTTTGTCCAAACTCATCAATGTATCTTAACG
CGTAAATTGTAAGCGTTAATATTTTGTTAAAATTCGCGTTAAATTTTTGTTAAATCAGCTCATTTTTTAA
CCAATAGGCCGAAATCGGCAAAATCCCTTATAAATCAAAAGAATAGACCGAGATAGGGT
[37 nt withheld, positions 9790-9826]
AAAGAACGTGGACTCCAACGTCAAAGG
[49 nt withheld, positions 9854-9902]
T
[91 nt withheld, positions 9904-9994]
G
[124 nt withheld, positions 9996-10119]
CAGGTGGCACTTTTCGGGGAAATGTGCGCGGAACCCCTATTTGTTTATTTTTCTAAATACATTCAAATAT
GTATCCGCTCATGAGACAATAACCCTGATAAATGCTTCAATAATATTGAAAAAGGAAGAGTCCTGAGGCG
GAAAGAACCAGCTGTGGAATGTGTGTCAGTTAGGGTGTGGAAAGTCCCCAGGCTCCCCAGCAGGCAGAAG
TATGCAAAGCATGCATCTCAATTAGTCAGCAACCAGGTGTGGAAAGTCCCCAGGCTCCCCAGCAGGCAGA
AGTATGCAAAGCATGCATCTCAATTAGTCAGCAACCATAGTCCCGCCCCTAACTCCGCCCATCCCGCCCC
TAACTCCGCCCAGTTCCGCCCATTCTCCGCCCCATGGCTGACTAATTTTTTTTATTTATGCAGAGGCCGA
GGCCGCCTCGGCCTCTGAGCTATTCCAGAAGTAGTGAGGAGGCTTTTTTGGAGGCCTAGGCTTTTGCAAA
GATCGATCAAGAGACAGGATGAGGATCGTTTCGCATGATTGAACAAGATGGATTGCACGCAGGTTCTCCG
GCCGCTTGGGTGGAGAGGCTATTCGGCTATGACTGGGCACAACAGACAATCGGCTGCTCTGATGCCGCCG
TGTTCCGGCTGTCAGCGCAGGGGCGCCCGGTTCTTTTTGTCAAGACCGACCTGTCCGGTGCCCTGAATGA
ACTGCAAGACGAGGCAGCGCGGCTATCGTGGCTGGCCACGACGGGCGTTCCTTGCGCAGCTGTGCTCGAC
GTTGTCACTGAAGCGGGAAGGGACTGGCTGCTATTGGGCGAAGTGCCGGGGCAGGATCTCCTGTCATCTC
ACCTTGCTCCTGCCGAGAAAGTATCCATCATGGCTGATGCAATGCGGCGGCTGCATACGCTTGATCCGGC
TACCTGCCCATTCGACCACCAAGCGAAACATCGCATCGAGCGAGCACGTACTCGGATGGAAGCCGGTCTT
GTCGATCAGGATGATCTGGACGAAGAGCATCAGGGGCTCGCGCCAGCCGAACTGTTCGCCAGGCTCAAGG
CGAGCATGCCCGACGGCGAGGATCTCGTCGTGACCCATGGCGATGCCTGCTTGCCGAATATCATGGTGGA
AAATGGCCGCTTTTCTGGATTCATCGACTGTGGCCGGCTGGGTGTGGCGGACCGCTATCAGGACATAGCG
TTGGCTACCCGTGATATTGCTGAAGAGCTTGGCGGCGAATGGGCTGACCGCTTCCTCGTGCTTTACGGTA
TCGCCGCTCCCGATTCGCAGCGCATCGCCTTCTATCGCCTTCTTGACGAGTTCTTCTGAGCGGGACTCTG
GGGTTCGAAATGACCGACCAAGCGACGCCCAACCTGCCATCACGAGATTTCGATTCCACCGCCGCCTTCT
ATGAAAGGTTGGGCTTCGGAATCGTTTTCCGGGACGCCGGCTGGATGATCCTCCAGCGCGGGGATCTCAT
GCTGGAGTTCTTCGCCCACCCTAGGGGGAGGCTAACTGAAACACGGAAGGAGACAATACCGGAAGGAACC
CGCGCTATGACGGCAATAAAAAGACAGAATAAAACGCACGGTGTTGGGTCGTTTGTTCATAAACGCGGGG
TTCGGTCCCAGGGCTGGCACTCTGTCGATACCCCACCGAGACCCCATTGGGGCCAATACGCCCGCGTTTC
TTCCTTTTCCCCACCCCACCCCCCAAGTTCGGGTGAAGGCCCAGGGCTCGCAGCCAACGTCGGGGCGGCA
GGCCCTGCCATAGCCTCAGGTTACTCATATATACTTTAGATTGATTTAAAACTTCATTTTTAATTTAAAA
GGATCTAGGTGAAGATCCTTTTTGATAATCTCATGACCAAAATCCCTTAACGTGAGTTTTCGTTCCACTG
AGCGTCAGACCCCGTAGAAAAGATCAAAGGATCTTCTTGAGATCCTTTTTTTCTGCGCGTAATCTGCTGC
TTGCAAACAAAAAAACCACCGCTACCAGCGGTGGTTTGTTTGCCGGATCAAGAGCTACCAACTCTTTTTC
CGAAGGTAACTGGCTTCAGCAGAGCGCAGATACCAAATACTGTTCTTCTAGTGTAGCCGTAGTTAGGCCA
CCACTTCAAGAACTCTGTAGCACCGCCTACATACCTCGCTCTGCTAATCCTGTTACCAGTGGCTGCTGCC
AGTGGCGATAAGTCGTGTCTTACCGGGTTGGACTCAAGACGATAGTTACCGGATAAGGCGCAGCGGTCGG
GCTGAACGGGGGGTTCGTGCACACAGCCCAGCTTGGAGCGAACGACCTACACCGAACTGAGATACCTACA
GCGTGAGCTATGAGAAAGCGCCACGCTTCCCGAAGGGAGAAAGGCGGACAGGTATCCGGTAAGCGGCAGG
GTCGGAACAGGAGAGCGCACGAGGGAGCTTCCAGGGGGAAACGCCTGGTATCTTTATAGTCCTGTCGGGT
TTCGCCACCTCTGACTTGAGCGTCGATTTTTGTGATGCTCGTCAGGGGGGCGGAGCCTATGGAAAAACGC
CAGCAACGCGGCCTTTTTACGGTTCCTGGCCTTTTGCTGGCCTTTTGCTCACATGTTCTTTCCTGCGTTA
TCCCCTGATTCTGTGGATAACCGTATTACCGCCATGCATTAGTTATTAATAGTAATCAATTACGGGGTCA
TTAGTTCATAGCCCATATATGGAGTTCCG
Features (pLannotate 1.2.2; 16 found; start..end, strand, type, name):
      1..304     +  enhancer       CMV enhancer: human cytomegalovirus immediate early enhancer
    305..508     +  promoter       CMV promoter: human cytomegalovirus (CMV) immediate early promoter
    553..1269    +  CDS            mEmerald: mEmerald is a basic (constitutively fluorescent) green fluorescent protein published in 1998, derived from Aequorea victoria. It is reported to be a very rapidly-maturing monomer with moderate acid sensitivity.
   1270..1296    +  misc_feature   MCS (fragment): multiple cloning site
   1324..8946    +  CDS            Tln1: TLN1_MOUSE - Also known as Tln. Experimental evidence at protein level: Swiss-Prot protein existence level 1. Probably involved in connections of major cytoskeletal structures to the plasma membrane. High molecular weight cytoskeletal protein concentrated at regions of cell-substratum contact and, in lymphocytes, at cell-cell contacts. From Mus musculus (Mouse).
   9376..9412    +  misc_feature   MCS (fragment): multiple cloning site
   9429..9513    +  CDS            large T antigen (fragment): large T antigen from SV40 (simian virus 40)
   9536..9657    +  polyA_signal   SV40 poly(A) signal: SV40 polyadenylation signal
   9691..10119   -  rep_origin     f1 ori (sequence partly withheld): f1 bacteriophage origin of replication; arrow indicates direction of (+) strand synthesis
  10146..10250   +  promoter       AmpR promoter: bla
  10252..10609   +  promoter       SV40 promoter: SV40 enhancer and early promoter
  10644..11438   +  CDS            NeoR/KanR: aminoglycoside phosphotransferase from Tn5; aph(3')-II (or nptII); confers resistance to neomycin, kanamycin, and G418 (Geneticin®)
  11459..11611   +  CDS            ble (fragment): BLE_KLEPN - Experimental evidence at protein level: Swiss-Prot protein existence level 1. Binding protein with a strong affinity to the bleomycin family of antibiotics. Binds to CL990; an antimitotic-antibiotic compound. From Klebsiella pneumoniae.
  11670..11717   +  polyA_signal   HSV TK poly(A) signal: herpes simplex virus thymidine kinase polyadenylation signal (Cole and Stacy, 1985)
  12046..12634   +  rep_origin     ori: high-copy-number ColE1/pMB1/pBR322/pUC origin of replication
  12749..12808   +  enhancer       CMV enhancer (fragment): human cytomegalovirus immediate early enhancer
