[The description below was written by a language model from this plasmid's Addgene catalogue record and pLannotate feature annotations shown in this document.]
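Description:
mEmerald-Talin-C-18 is a mammalian expression plasmid of about 12.8 kb built on a C1-type cloning vector, designed to produce mouse talin-1 (Tln1) fused at its N terminus to the green fluorescent protein mEmerald. Transcription is driven by the human cytomegalovirus immediate early enhancer and promoter. The mEmerald coding sequence comes first, followed by a short stretch that includes a remnant of the multiple cloning site and acts as a linker, and then the full-length, unmutated Tln1 open reading frame of roughly 7.6 kb. An SV40 polyadenylation signal terminates the transcript. The small large T antigen fragment annotated just upstream of that signal is most likely part of the SV40 late-region sequence carrying the poly(A) site rather than a functional element.

The backbone carries a high-copy ColE1/pUC-type origin for propagation in E. coli and an f1 origin for single-stranded DNA production. One Tn5 aminoglycoside phosphotransferase gene (NeoR/KanR) serves both hosts. A bacterial bla-type promoter expresses it to give kanamycin resistance in bacteria, while the adjacent SV40 enhancer/early promoter and the HSV TK polyadenylation signal allow G418 selection of stably transfected mammalian cells. The short ble fragment after this gene appears to be a leftover of the Tn5 resistance region.

Talin links integrins to the actin cytoskeleton and concentrates at sites of cell–substratum contact, so the fusion is used as a live-cell fluorescent marker of talin and focal adhesions. The record lists excitation at 487 nm and emission at 509 nm.
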