Addgene plasmid #62763: mEmerald-Talin-C-18
Purpose: Localization: Talin/Focal Adhesions, C1 Cloning Vector, Excitation:487, Emission:509
Depositing lab: Michael Davidson. Depositing organization: Florida State University, Tallahassee.
Backbone
  Vector backbone: C1 Cloning Vector
  Vector type: Mammalian Expression
  Selectable markers: Neomycin (select with G418)
Growth in bacteria
  Bacterial resistance: Kanamycin, 50 μg/mL
  Growth temperature: 37°C
  Growth strain: DH5alpha
  Copy number: High Copy
Gene/Insert
  Gene/Insert name: Talin (alt name: Talin1)
  Species: M. musculus (mouse)
  Mutation: none
  Promoter: CMV
  Tag / fusion protein: mEmerald (N terminal on backbone)
  Cloning method: Unknown
  Sequencing primers: 5′ CMV-F; 3′ SV40pA-R
Terms and licenses: Academic/Nonprofit Terms; Industry Terms
How to cite: mEmerald-Talin-C-18 was a gift from Michael Davidson (Addgene plasmid # 62763 ; http://n2t.net/addgene:62763 ; RRID:Addgene_62763)
