>Addgene plasmid #62763 | mEmerald-Talin-C-18 | depositor partial sequence | sequence record 103342 | CMV-F
GCATGCTTGTGACGTCAGATCCGCTAGCGCTACCGGTCGCCACCATGGTGAGCAAGGGCGAGGAGCTGTT
CACCGGGGTGGTGCCCATCCTGGTCGAGCTGGACGGCGACGTAAACGGCCACAAGTTCAGCGTGTCCGGC
GAGGGCGAGGGCGATGCCACCTACGGCAAGCTGACCCTGAAGTTCATCTGCACCACCGGCAAGCTGCCCG
TGCCCTGGCCCACCCTCGTGACCACCTTGACCTACGGCGTGCAGTGCTTCGCCCGCTACCCCGACCACAT
GAAGCAGCACGACTTCTTCAAGTCCGCCATGCCCGAAGGCTACGTCCAGGAGCGCACCATCTTCTTCAAG
GACGACGGCAACTACAAGACCCGCGCCGAGGTGAAGTTCGAGGGCGACACCCTGGTGAACCGCATCGAGC
TGAAGGGCATCGACTTCAAGGAGGACGGCAACATCCTGGGGCACAAGCTGGAGTACAACTACAACAGCCA
CAAGGTCTATATCACCGCCGACAAGCAGAAGAACGGCATCAAGGTGAACTTCAAGACCCGCCACAACATC
GAGGACGGCAGCGTGCAGCTCGCCGACCACTACCAGCAGAACACCCCCATCGGCGACGGCCCCGTGCTGC
TGCCCGACAACCACTACCTGAGCACCCAGTCCAAGCTGAGCAAAGACCCCAACGAGAAGCGCGATCACAT
GGTCCTGCTGGAGTTCGTGACCGCCGCCGGGATCACTCTCGGCATGGACGAGCTGTACAAGTCCGGACTC
AGATCTCGAGCTCAAGCTAGCTTCGAATTCGCAGAAGCTGCCACCATGGTTGCGCTTTCGCTGAAGATTA
GCATTGGGAATGTGGTGAAGACGATGCAATTTGAGCCATCTACCATGGTGTACGACGCCTGCCGCATGAT
TCGTGAGCGGATCCCAGAGGCCCTGGCTGGCCCTCCCAACGACTTTGGGCTCTTTCTGTCAGATGATGAC
CCCAAAAAGCATCTGGCTAGAGGCTGGGAAAGCTTTGGGACTACTACATGCTCCGAAATGGGGACACCAT
GGAGTACAGAAAAAGCAGAGACCCTGAAGAAACGATGTTAGACGACGTGAGACTATCATGGTGGATGACT
CCAGACCGTCACAGACTGCTCATGACATTTGTGCCCGAATTGTTTCACCACCATGATGATATTCACTGGT
TCGGAGAGCGTGATGAAGAAAAGAAAGAATGAGGACGGGACCTGTGAAAGACAGACCTATCTGGCGGATT
AAAGAAATGGGAGAGCTAGCCGAAACGTTGTCCATACCCAACAGATGAGAGTGGTATACTCTGCCTA
