>Addgene plasmid #62763 | mEmerald-Talin-C-18 | depositor partial sequence | sequence record 103343 | SV40-R
CGGATCGAGAGTGTAGTCTCTGGAGCGCGACGCGCCCATAGGGTTGCAGCCAGAAGCTGAACGTGAGACC
AGGTATCCAGGAGGGCGGATGAGTCTGACCTGAGGACCATCTAGAAGCTGCAGTCATCGTGCAGCAACAG
TGCATGTAAGCTGCGTCAGCAGCCAGAGGAGCTGTGCTCAGAAAGTGGGCGCATCAGCATGCACTGATGA
TGGGCAGTGTCGCAGGCTCATTTCGCTGCCCGTATGGTGGCTGCGGCCACCAACAATCTGTGTGAAGCAG
CTAACGCAGCTGTCCAGGGCCATGCTAGCCAGGAGAAACTCATTTCCTCAGCCAAGCAAGTAGCTGCCTC
CACAGCTCAGCTCCTGGTAGCTTGCAAGGTCAAAGCAGATCAGGACTCTGAGGCAATGAAACGGCTCCAG
GCTGCTGGCAATGCAGTGAAGAGGGCCTCAGATAACCTGGTAAAGGCGGCCCAGAAAGCTGCAGCCTTCG
AAGACCAGGAGAATGAGACGGTGGTGGTGAAGGAGAAAATGGTTGGGGGCATTGCCCAGATTATCGCAGC
ACAGGAAGAGATGCTTCGGAAGGAACGAGAGCTGGAAGAGGCTCGGAAAAAGCTCGCCCAGATCCGGCAG
CAGCAGTACAAGTTCTTGCCTTCAGAGCTTCGAGACGAGCACTAAAAAAGCCCTGTGTATTTAATGCAGA
CCCAGCCCAGAGACTGTGCCTGCCACTACCAAAGCCTTCTGGGCTGCTCAGGACCCAAGCTGCCCAACCC
CAGCACTCCCCCAAAGTGCCTGCCAAACCCTGGGCCTGGCCCTGCCCAGTCCCACTGCAAGCCGTGTCCT
CTCCCTGACTCCCAAGTGCCTTTGCACCCTAGGGCCCCTAAGTGCCTGCCCCCCTCCAGAGTATTAACGC
TCCAAGAGTATTATTAATGCTGCCGTACCTCAGTTTGAACCTGCCAGGGCCCCAGCTGCTCCAGCCTGCC
AGCAGCTTCCAGCCAGTCCCCACGGCCACGTCAGCTCAACTCATCCCTTTTTGATACTATATCCCCTACC
CAGCTACCTATGGGGCTTGAGGGTTGTAAACCCAAACAGGTCAGACTCCCGGAATTCTGCAGTCGACGGT
ACCGCGGGCCCGGGATCCACCGGATCTAGATAACTGATCATAATCAGCCATACCACATTGTAGAGATTGC
C
